>Addgene plasmid #225998 | pEF2-EFGR-hTyro | addgene full sequence | sequence record 453968 | Addgene NGS Result
ATCCCGTCCTGGCTAGCAGTGGTCCTTGGTGTGCTAACGGCCCTGGTGACGGCTGCTGCCCTGGCCCTCA
TCCTGCTTCGAAAGAGACGGAAAGAGACGCGGTTTGGGCAAGCCTTTGACAGTGTCATGGCCCGGGGAGA
GCCAGCCGTTCACTTCCGGGCAGCCCGGTCCTTCAATCGAGAAAGGCCCGAGCGCATCGAGGCCACATTG
GACAGCTTGGGCATCAGCGATGAACTAAAGGAAAAACTGGAGGATGTGCTCATCCCAGAGCAGCAGTTCA
CCCTGGGCCGGATGTTGGGCAAAGGAGAGTTTGGTTCAGTGCGGGAGGCCCAGCTGAAGCAAGAGGATGG
CTCCTTTGTGAAAGTGGCTGTGAAGATGCTGAAAGCTGACATCATTGCCTCAAGCGACATTGAAGAGTTC
CTCAGGGAAGCAGCTTGCATGAAGGAGTTTGACCATCCACACGTGGCCAAACTTGTTGGGGTAAGCCTCC
GGAGCAGGGCTAAAGGCCGTCTCCCCATCCCCATGGTCATCTTGCCCTTCATGAAGCATGGGGACCTGCA
TGCCTTCCTGCTCGCCTCCCGGATTGGGGAGAACCCCTTTAACCTACCCCTCCAGACCCTGATCCGGTTC
ATGGTGGACATTGCCTGCGGCATGGAGTACCTGAGCTCTCGGAACTTCATCCACCGAGACCTGGCTGCTC
GGAATTGCATGCTGGCAGAGGACATGACAGTGTGTGTGGCTGACTTCGGACTCTCCCGGAAGATCTACAG
TGGGGACTACTATCGTCAAGGCTGTGCCTCCAAACTGCCTGTCAAGTGGCTGGCCCTGGAGAGCCTGGCC
GACAACCTGTATACTGTGCAGAGTGACGTGTGGGCGTTCGGGGTGACCATGTGGGAGATCATGACACGTG
GGCAGACGCCATATGCTGGCATCGAAAACGCTGAGATTTACAACTACCTCATTGGCGGGAACCGCCTGAA
ACAGCCTCCGGAGTGTATGGAGGACGTGTATGATCTCATGTACCAGTGCTGGAGTGCTGACCCCAAGCAG
CGCCCGAGCTTTACTTGTCTGCGAATGGAACTGGAGAACATCTTGGGCCAGCTGTCTGTGCTATCTGCCA
GCCAGGACCCCTTATACATCAACATCGAGAGAGCTGAGGAGCCCACTGCGGGAGGCAGCCTGGAGCTACC
TGGCAGGGATCAGCCCTACAGTGGGGCTGGGGATGGCAGTGGCATGGGGGCAGTGGGTGGCACTCCCAGT
GACTGTCGGTACATACTCACCCCCGGAGGGCTGGCTGAGCAGCCAGGGCAGGCAGAGCACCAGCCAGAGA
GTCCCCTCAATGAGACACAGAGGCTTTTGCTGCTGCAGCAAGGGCTACTGCCACACAGTAGCTGTTGAAT
TCCTACTAGAGGGCCCTATTCTATAGTGTCACCTAAATGCTAGAGCTCGCTGATCAGCCTCGACTGTGCC
TTCTAGTTGCCAGCCATCTGTTGTTTGCCCCTCCCCCGTGCCTTCCTTGACCCTGGAAGGTGCCACTCCC
ACTGTCCTTTCCTAATAAAATGAGGAAATTGCATCGCATTGTCTGAGTAGGTGTCATTCTATTCTGGGGG
GTGGGGTGGGGCAGGACAGCAAGGGGGAGGATTGGGAAGACAATAGCAGGCATGCTGGGGATGCGGTGGG
CTCTATGGCTTCTGAGGCGGAAAGAACCAGCTGGGGCTCTAGGGGGTATCCCC
[124 nt withheld, positions 1734-1857]
C
[91 nt withheld, positions 1859-1949]
A
[49 nt withheld, positions 1951-1999]
CCTTTGACGTTGGAGTCCACGTTCTTT
[37 nt withheld, positions 2027-2063]
ACCCTATCTCGGTCTATTCTTTTGATTTATAAGGGATTTTGCCGATTTCGGCCTATTGGTTAAAAAATGA
GCTGATTTAACAAAAATTTAACGCGAATTAATTCTGTGGAATGTGTGTCAGTTAGGGTGTGGAAAGTCCC
CAGGCTCCCCAGCAGGCAGAAGTATGCAAAGCATGCATCTCAATTAGTCAGCAACCAGGTGTGGAAAGTC
CCCAGGCTCCCCAGCAGGCAGAAGTATGCAAAGCATGCATCTCAATTAGTCAGCAACCATAGTCCCGCCC
CTAACTCCGCCCATCCCGCCCCTAACTCCGCCCAGTTCCGCCCATTCTCCGCCCCATGGCTGACTAATTT
TTTTTATTTATGCAGAGGCCGAGGCCGCCTCTGCCTCTGAGCTATTCCAGAAGTAGTGAGGAGGCTTTTT
TGGAGGCCTAGGCTTTTGCAAAAAGCTCCCGGGAGCTTGTATATCCATTTTCGGATCTGATCAAGAGACA
GGATGAGGATCGTTTCGCATGATTGAACAAGATGGATTGCACGCAGGTTCTCCGGCCGCTTGGGTGGAGA
GGCTATTCGGCTATGACTGGGCACAACAGACAATCGGCTGCTCTGATGCCGCCGTGTTCCGGCTGTCAGC
GCAGGGGCGCCCGGTTCTTTTTGTCAAGACCGACCTGTCCGGTGCCCTGAATGAACTGCAGGACGAGGCA
GCGCGGCTATCGTGGCTGGCCACGACGGGCGTTCCTTGCGCAGCTGTGCTCGACGTTGTCACTGAAGCGG
GAAGGGACTGGCTGCTATTGGGCGAAGTGCCGGGGCAGGATCTCCTGTCATCTCACCTTGCTCCTGCCGA
GAAAGTATCCATCATGGCTGATGCAATGCGGCGGCTGCATACGCTTGATCCGGCTACCTGCCCATTCGAC
CACCAAGCGAAACATCGCATCGAGCGAGCACGTACTCGGATGGAAGCCGGTCTTGTCGATCAGGATGATC
TGGACGAAGAGCATCAGGGGCTCGCGCCAGCCGAACTGTTCGCCAGGCTCAAGGCGCGCATGCCCGACGG
CGAGGATCTCGTCGTGACCCATGGCGATGCCTGCTTGCCGAATATCATGGTGGAAAATGGCCGCTTTTCT
GGATTCATCGACTGTGGCCGGCTGGGTGTGGCGGACCGCTATCAGGACATAGCGTTGGCTACCCGTGATA
TTGCTGAAGAGCTTGGCGGCGAATGGGCTGACCGCTTCCTCGTGCTTTACGGTATCGCCGCTCCCGATTC
GCAGCGCATCGCCTTCTATCGCCTTCTTGACGAGTTCTTCTGAGCGGGACTCTGGGGTTCGAAATGACCG
ACCAAGCGACGCCCAACCTGCCATCACGAGATTTCGATTCCACCGCCGCCTTCTATGAAAGGTTGGGCTT
CGGAATCGTTTTCCGGGACGCCGGCTGGATGATCCTCCAGCGCGGGGATCTCATGCTGGAGTTCTTCGCC
CACCCCAACTTGTTTATTGCAGCTTATAATGGTTACAAATAAAGCAATAGCATCACAAATTTCACAAATA
AAGCATTTTTTTCACTGCATTCTAGTTGTGGTTTGTCCAAACTCATCAATGTATCTTATCATGTCTGTAT
ACCGTCGACCTCTAGCTAGAGCTTGGCGTAATCATGGTCATAGCTGTTTCCTGTGTGAAATTGTTATCCG
CTCACAATTCCACACAACATACGAGCCGGAAGCATAAAGTGTAAAGCCTGGGGTGCCTAATGAGTGAGCT
AACTCACATTAATTGCGTTGCGCTCACTGCCCGCTTTCCAGTCGGGAAACCTGTCGTGCCAGCTGCATTA
ATGAATCGGCCAACGCGCGGGGAGAGGCGGTTTGCGTATTGGGCGCTCTTCCGCTTCCTCGCTCACTGAC
TCGCTGCGCTCGGTCGTTCGGCTGCGGCGAGCGGTATCAGCTCACTCAAAGGCGGTAATACGGTTATCCA
CAGAATCAGGGGATAACGCAGGAAAGAACATGTGAGCAAAAGGCCAGCAAAAGGCCAGGAACCGTAAAAA
GGCCGCGTTGCTGGCGTTTTTCCATAGGCTCCGCCCCCCTGACGAGCATCACAAAAATCGACGCTCAAGT
CAGAGGTGGCGAAACCCGACAGGACTATAAAGATACCAGGCGTTTCCCCCTGGAAGCTCCCTCGTGCGCT
CTCCTGTTCCGACCCTGCCGCTTACCGGATACCTGTCCGCCTTTCTCCCTTCGGGAAGCGTGGCGCTTTC
TCATAGCTCACGCTGTAGGTATCTCAGTTCGGTGTAGGTCGTTCGCTCCAAGCTGGGCTGTGTGCACGAA
CCCCCCGTTCAGCCCGACCGCTGCGCCTTATCCGGTAACTATCGTCTTGAGTCCAACCCGGTAAGACACG
ACTTATCGCCACTGGCAGCAGCCACTGGTAACAGGATTAGCAGAGCGAGGTATGTAGGCGGTGCTACAGA
GTTCTTGAAGTGGTGGCCTAACTACGGCTACACTAGAAGAACAGTATTTGGTATCTGCGCTCTGCTGAAG
CCAGTTACCTTCGGAAAAAGAGTTGGTAGCTCTTGATCCGGCAAACAAACCACCGCTGGTAGCGGTGGTT
TTTTTGTTTGCAAGCAGCAGATTACGCGCAGAAAAAAAGGATCTCAAGAAGATCCTTTGATCTTTTCTAC
GGGGTCTGACGCTCAGTGGAACGAAAACTCACGTTAAGGGATTTTGGTCATGAGATTATCAAAAAGGATC
TTCACCTAGATCCTTTTAAATTAAAAATGAAGTTTTAAATCAATCTAAAGTATATATGAGTAAACTTGGT
CTGACAGTTACCAATGCTTAATCAGTGAGGCACCTATCTCAGCGATCTGTCTATTTCGTTCATCCATAGT
TGCCTGACTCCCCGTCGTGTAGATAACTACGATACGGGAGGGCTTACCATCTGGCCCCAGTGCTGCAATG
ATACCGCGAGACCCACGCTCACCGGCTCCAGATTTATCAGCAATAAACCAGCCAGCCGGAAGGGCCGAGC
GCAGAAGTGGTCCTGCAACTTTATCCGCCTCCATCCAGTCTATTAATTGTTGCCGGGAAGCTAGAGTAAG
TAGTTCGCCAGTTAATAGTTTGCGCAACGTTGTTGCCATTGCTACAGGCATCGTGGTGTCACGCTCGTCG
TTTGGTATGGCTTCATTCAGCTCCGGTTCCCAACGATCAAGGCGAGTTACATGATCCCCCATGTTGTGCA
AAAAAGCGGTTAGCTCCTTCGGTCCTCCGATCGTTGTCAGAAGTAAGTTGGCCGCAGTGTTATCACTCAT
GGTTATGGCAGCACTGCATAATTCTCTTACTGTCATGCCATCCGTAAGATGCTTTTCTGTGACTGGTGAG
TACTCAACCAAGTCATTCTGAGAATAGTGTATGCGGCGACCGAGTTGCTCTTGCCCGGCGTCAATACGGG
ATAATACCGCGCCACATAGCAGAACTTTAAAAGTGCTCATCATTGGAAAACGTTCTTCGGGGCGAAAACT
CTCAAGGATCTTACCGCTGTTGAGATCCAGTTCGATGTAACCCACTCGTGCACCCAACTGATCTTCAGCA
TCTTTTACTTTCACCAGCGTTTCTGGGTGAGCAAAAACAGGAAGGCAAAATGCCGCAAAAAAGGGAATAA
GGGCGACACGGAAATGTTGAATACTCATACTCTTCCTTTTTCAATATTATTGAAGCATTTATCAGGGTTA
TTGTCTCATGAGCGGATACATATTTGAATGTATTTAGAAAAATAAACAAATAGGGGTTCCGCGCACATTT
CCCCGAAAAGTGCCACCTGACGTCGACGGATCGGGAGATCTCCCGATCCCCTATGGTGCACTCTCAGTAC
AATCTGCTCTGATGCCGCATAGTTAAGCCAGTATCTGCTCCCTGCTTGTGTGTTGGAGGTCGCTGAGTAG
TGCGCGAGCAAAATTTAAGCTACAACAAGGCAAGGCTTGACCGACAATTGCATGAAGAATCTGCTTAGGG
TTAGGCGTTTTGCGCTGCTTCGCGATGTACGGGCCAGATATACGCGTTGACATTGATTATTGACTAGGCT
TTTGCAAAAAGCTTTGCAAAGATGGATAAAGTTTTAAACAGAGAGGAATCTTTGCAGCTAATGGACCTTC
TAGGTCTTGAAAGGAGTGGGAATTGGCTCCGGTGCCCGTCAGTGGGCAGAGCGCACATCGCCCACAGTCC
CCGAGAAGTTGGGGGGAGGGGTCGGCAATTGAACCGGTGCCTAGAGAAGGTGGCGCGGGGTAAACTGGGA
AAGTGATGTCGTGTACTGGCTCCGCCTTTTTCCCGAGGGTGGGGGAGAACCGTATATAAGTGCAGTAGTC
GCCGTGAACGTTCTTTTTCGCAACGGGTTTGCCGCCAGAACACAGGTAAGTGCCGTGTGTGGTTCCCGCG
GGCCTGGCCTCTTTACGGGTTATGGCCCTTGCGTGCCTTGAATTACTTCCACCTGGCTGCAGTACGTGAT
TCTTGATCCCGAGCTTCGGGTTGGAAGTGGGTGGGAGAGTTCGAGGCCTTGCGCTTAAGGAGCCCCTTCG
CCTCGTGCTTGAGTTGAGGCCTGGCCTGGGCGCTGGGGCCGCCGCGTGCGAATCTGGTGGCACCTTCGCG
CCTGTCTCGCTGCTTTCGATAAGTCTCTAGCCATTTAAAATTTTTGATGACCTGCTGCGACGCTTTTTTT
CTGGCAAGATAGTCTTGTAAATGCGGGCCAAGATCTGCACACTGGTATTTCGGTTTTTGGGGCCGCGGGC
GGCGACGGGGCCCGTGCGTCCCAGCGCACATGTTCGGCGAGGCGGGGCCTGCGAGCGCGGCCACCGAGAA
TCGGACGGGGGTAGTCTCAAGCTGGCCGGCCTGCTCTGGTGCCTGGCCTCGCGCCGCCGTGTATCGCCCC
GCCCTGGGCGGCAAGGCTGGCCCGGTCGGCACCAGTTGCGTGAGCGGAAAGATGGCCGCTTCCCGGCCCT
GCTGCAGGGAGCTCAAAATGGAGGACGCGGCGCTCGGGAGAGCGGGCGGGTGAGTCACCCACACAAAGGA
AAAGGGCCTTTCCGTCCTCAGCCGTCGCTTCATGTGACTCCACGGAGTACCGGGCGCCGTCCAGGCACCT
CGATTAGTTCTCGAGCTTTTGGAGTACGTCGTCTTTAGGTTGGGGGGAGGGGTTTTATGCGATGGAGTTT
CCCCACACTGAGTGGGTGGAGACTGAAGTTAGGCCAGCTTGGCACTTGATGTAATTCTCCTTGGAATTTG
CCCTTTTTGAGTTTGGATCTTGGTTCATTCTCAAGCCTCAGACAGTGGTTCAAAGTTTTTTTCTTCCATT
TCAGGTGTCGTGAGGAATTAGCTTGGTACCAGCGATGCGACCCTCCGGGACGGCCGGGGCAGCGCTCCTG
GCGCTGCTGGCTGCGCTCTGCCCGGCGAGTCGGGCTCTGGAGGAAAAGAAAGTTTGCCAAGGCACGAGTA
ACAAGCTCACGCAGTTGGGCACTTTTGAAGATCATTTTCTCAGCCTCCAGAGGATGTTCAATAACTGTGA
GGTGGTCCTTGGGAATTTGGAAATTACCTATGTGCAGAGGAATTATGATCTTTCCTTCTTAAAGACCATC
CAGGAGGTGGCTGGTTATGTCCTCATTGCCCTCAACACAGTGGAGCGAATTCCTTTGGAAAACCTGCAGA
TCATCAGAGGAAATATGTACTACGAAAATTCCTATGCCTTAGCAGTCTTATCTAACTATGATGCAAATAA
AACCGGACTGAAGGAGCTGCCCATGAGAAATTTACAGGAAATCCTGCATGGCGCCGTGCGGTTCAGCAAC
AACCCTGCCCTGTGCAACGTGGAGAGCATCCAGTGGCGGGACATAGTCAGCAGTGACTTTCTCAGCAACA
TGTCGATGGACTTCCAGAACCACCTGGGCAGCTGCCAAAAGTGTGATCCAAGCTGTCCCAATGGGAGCTG
CTGGGGTGCAGGAGAGGAGAACTGCCAGAAACTGACCAAAATCATCTGTGCCCAGCAGTGCTCCGGGCGC
TGCCGTGGCAAGTCCCCCAGTGACTGCTGCCACAACCAGTGTGCTGCAGGCTGCACAGGCCCCCGGGAGA
GCGACTGCCTGGTCTGCCGCAAATTCCGAGACGAAGCCACGTGCAAGGACACCTGCCCCCCACTCATGCT
CTACAACCCCACCACGTACCAGATGGATGTGAACCCCGAGGGCAAATACAGCTTTGGTGCCACCTGCGTG
AAGAAGTGTCCCCGTAATTATGTGGTGACAGATCACGGCTCGTGCGTCCGAGCCTGTGGGGCCGACAGCT
ATGAGATGGAGGAAGACGGCGTCCGCAAGTGTAAGAAGTGCGAAGGGCCTTGCCGCAAAGTGTGTAACGG
AATAGGTATTGGTGAATTTAAAGACTCACTCTCCATAAATGCTAGGAATATTAAACACTTCAAAAACTGC
ACCTCCATCAGTGGCGATCTCCACATCCTGCCGGTGGCATTTAGGGGTGACTCCTTCACACATACTCCTC
CTCTGGATCCACAGGAACTGGATATTCTGAAAACCGTAAAGGAAATCACAGGGTTTTTGCTGATTCAGGC
TTGGCCTGAAAACAGGACGGACCTTCATGCCTTTGAGAACCTAGAAATCATACGCGGCAGGACCAAGCAA
CATGGTCAGTTTTCTCTTGCAGTCGTCAGCCTGAACATAACATCCTTGGGATTACGCTCCCTCAAGGAGA
TAAGTGATGGAGATGTGATAATTTCAGGAAACAAAAATTTGTGCTATGCAAATACAATAAACTGGAAAAA
ACTGTTTGGGACCTCCGGTCAGAAAACCAAAATTATAAGCAACAGAGGTGAAAACAGCTGCAAGGCCACA
GGCCAGGTCTGCCATGCCTTGTGCTCCCCCGAGGGCTGCTGGGGCCCGGAGCCCAGGGACTGCGTCTCTT
GCCGGAATGTCAGCCGAGGCAGGGAATGCGTGGACAAGTGCAACCTTCTGGAGGGTGAGCCAAGGGAGTT
TGTGGAGAACTCTGAGTGCATACAGTGCCACCCAGAGTGCCTGCCTCAGGCCATGAACATCACCTGCACA
GGACGGGGACCAGACAACTGTATCCAGTGTGCCCACTACATTGACGGCCCCCACTGCGTCAAGACCTGCC
CGGCAGGAGTCATGGGAGAAAACAACACCCTGGTCTGGAAGTACGCAGACGCCGGCCATGTGTGCCACCT
GTGCCATCCAAACTGCACCTACGGATGCACTGGGCCAGGTCTTGAAGGCTGTCCAACGAATGGGCCTAAG
Features (pLannotate 1.2.2; 21 found; start..end, strand, type, name):
      7..1395    +  CDS            TYRO3 (fragment): TYRO3_HUMAN - Also known as BYK, DTK, RSE, SKY, TIF. Experimental evidence at protein level: Swiss-Prot protein existence level 1. (Microbial infection) Acts as a receptor for Ebolavirus, possibly through GAS6 binding to phosphatidyl-serine at the surface of virion envelope. From Homo sapiens (Human).
   1420..1438    -  promoter       SP6 promoter: promoter for bacteriophage SP6 RNA polymerase
   1464..1688    +  polyA_signal   bGH poly(A) signal: bovine growth hormone polyadenylation signal
   1692..1713    +  promoter       SV40 promoter (fragment): SV40 enhancer and early promoter
   1734..2162    +  rep_origin     f1 ori (sequence partly withheld): f1 bacteriophage origin of replication; arrow indicates direction of (+) strand synthesis
   2176..2505    +  promoter       SV40 promoter: SV40 enhancer and early promoter
   2572..3363    +  CDS            neo: KKA2_KLEPN - Also known as kan, nptII. Experimental evidence at protein level: Swiss-Prot protein existence level 1. Resistance to kanamycin, neomycin, paromomycin, ribostamycin, butirosin and gentamicin B. From Klebsiella pneumoniae.
   3387..3545    +  CDS            ble (fragment): BLE_KLEPN - Experimental evidence at protein level: Swiss-Prot protein existence level 1. Binding protein with a strong affinity to the bleomycin family of antibiotics. Binds to CL990; an antimitotic-antibiotic compound. From Klebsiella pneumoniae.
   3540..3661    +  polyA_signal   SV40 poly(A) signal: SV40 polyadenylation signal
   3734..3750    -  protein_bind   lac operator: The lac repressor binds to the lac operator to inhibit transcription in E. coli. This inhibition can be relieved by adding lactose or isopropyl-β-D-thiogalactopyranoside (IPTG). lac repressor encoded by lacI
   3758..3788    -  promoter       lac promoter: promoter for the E. coli lac operon
   3803..3824    -  protein_bind   CAP binding site: CAP binding activates transcription in the presence of cAMP. E. coli catabolite activator protein
   3837..3929    -  CDS            lacI (fragment): lac repressor; lacI; The lac repressor binds to the lac operator to inhibit transcription in E. coli. This inhibition can be relieved by adding lactose or isopropyl-β-D-thiogalactopyranoside (IPTG).
   4112..4700    -  rep_origin     ori: high-copy-number ColE1/pMB1/pBR322/pUC origin of replication
   4871..5731    -  CDS            AmpR: β-lactamase; bla; confers resistance to ampicillin, carbenicillin, and related antibiotics
   5732..5836    -  promoter       AmpR promoter: bla
   5895..5947    -  misc_feature   bom (fragment): basis of mobility region from pBR322
   6102..6120    +  enhancer       CMV enhancer (fragment): human cytomegalovirus immediate early enhancer
   6145..6211    +  CDS            small t antigen (fragment): SV40 (simian virus 40) small t antigen
   6218..7396    +  promoter       EF-1α promoter: strong constitutive promoter for human elongation factor EF-1α
   7418..9       +  CDS            EGFR (fragment) (across the origin): precursor of human epidermal growth factor receptor
