[The description below was written by a language model from this plasmid's Addgene catalogue record and pLannotate feature annotations shown in this document.]
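Description:
pEF2-EFGR-hTyro is a mammalian expression plasmid built on the pEF2 backbone, with a full sequence of about 9.3 kb. It encodes a chimeric receptor tyrosine kinase in which an N-terminal portion of human EGFR is fused to a C-terminal portion of human TYRO3. The fusion insert is recorded as about 3.3 kb. In the feature table it appears as an EGFR fragment that runs across the numbering origin of the circular map and continues directly into a TYRO3 fragment. Transcription is driven by the strong constitutive human EF-1α promoter immediately upstream and is terminated by the bovine growth hormone polyadenylation signal. The record does not give the exact domain boundaries of the junction or the cloning method. An SP6 promoter lies in reverse orientation just downstream of the coding region.

In E. coli the plasmid replicates as a high-copy vector from a ColE1/pUC-type origin and is selected through the β-lactamase (AmpR) gene and its own promoter. An f1 origin is also present, as are lac promoter/operator remnants. For stable mammalian lines, an SV40 early promoter drives the neomycin phosphotransferase gene, followed by an SV40 poly(A) signal, which allows G418 selection. The short fragments annotated as ble, lacI, CMV enhancer, small t antigen and bom appear to be backbone remnants rather than functional units.

A chimera of this kind would normally place the intracellular signalling of one receptor under the control of the ligand for the other receptor's extracellular region. This fits the associated publication, which compares post-receptor signalling among the TAM kinases (Tyro3, Axl, Mer) on a normalized basis.
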