Addgene plasmid #225998: pEF2-EFGR-hTyro
Purpose: Expresses a chimeric construct having N-terminal human EGFR and C-terminal human Tyro3
Depositing lab: Raymond Birge & Sergei Kotenko. Depositing organization: Rutgers, The State University of New Jersey. Publication: Normalization of TAM post-receptor signaling reveals a cell invasive signature for Axl tyrosine kinase. Kimani SG, Kumar S, Davra V, Chang YJ, Kasikara C, Geng K, Tsou WI, Wang S, Hoque M, Bohac A, Lewis-Antes A, De Lorenzo MS, Kotenko SV, Birge RB. Cell Commun Signal. 2016 Sep 6;14(1):19. doi: 10.1186/s12964-016-0142-1. PubMed 27595981.
Backbone
  Vector backbone: pEF2
  Vector type: Mammalian Expression
  Selectable markers: Neomycin (select with G418)
Growth in bacteria
  Bacterial resistance: Ampicillin, 100 μg/mL
  Growth temperature: 37°C
  Growth strain: DH5alpha
  Copy number: High Copy
Gene/Insert
  Gene/Insert name: human EGFR N-Terminal human Tyro3 C-Terminal Fusion
  Species: H. sapiens (human)
  Insert size (bp): 3323
  Entrez Gene: EGFR (a.k.a. ERBB, ERBB1, ERRP, HER1, NISBD2, NNCIS, PIG61, mENA); TYRO3 (a.k.a. BYK, Dtk, Etk-2, RSE, Rek, Sky, Tif)
  Promoter: EF1-a
  Cloning method: Unknown
  Sequencing primers: 5′ ttcttccatttcaggtgtcg; 3′ gtcgaggctgatcagcgagc
Terms and licenses: Academic/Nonprofit Terms; Industry Terms: Not Available to Industry
How to cite: pEF2-EFGR-hTyro was a gift from Raymond Birge & Sergei Kotenko (Addgene plasmid # 225998 ; http://n2t.net/addgene:225998 ; RRID:Addgene_225998)
